Addgene plasmid #163431: Nup54-mEGFP494(flex2)
Purpose: Mammalian expression of Nup54 with a mEGFP (missing the first 5 amino acids) at amino acid position 494 with a flexible linker of 7 amino acids at the carboxyl end of the mEGFP
Depositing lab: Sanford Simon.
Backbone
  Vector backbone: Unspecified
  Vector type: Mammalian Expression
Growth in bacteria
  Bacterial resistance: Kanamycin, 50 μg/mL
  Growth temperature: 37°C
  Growth strain: DH5alpha
  Copy number: High Copy
Gene/Insert
  Gene/Insert name: Nup54
  Species: H. sapiens (human)
  Entrez Gene: NUP54
  Promoter: CMV
  Tag / fusion protein: mEGFP (C terminal on insert)
  Cloning method: Gibson Cloning
Terms and licenses: Academic/Nonprofit Terms; Industry Terms: Not Available to Industry
How to cite: Nup54-mEGFP494(flex2) was a gift from Sanford Simon (Addgene plasmid # 163431 ; http://n2t.net/addgene:163431 ; RRID:Addgene_163431)
