[The description below was written by a language model from this plasmid's Addgene catalogue record and pLannotate feature annotations shown in this document.]
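Description:
Nup54-mEGFP494(flex2) is a mammalian expression plasmid of about 6.3 kb that produces the nuclear pore complex component Nup54 fused to monomeric EGFP. The catalogue does not name the backbone. It is propagated in E. coli from a high-copy ColE1/pUC-type origin and selected with kanamycin. A single NeoR/KanR (Tn5 aminoglycoside phosphotransferase) gene sits behind tandem bacterial (bla) and SV40 early promoters and ends in an HSV TK polyadenylation signal, so the same marker can also confer G418 resistance in mammalian cells. An f1 origin is present as well. The short fragments annotated as ble, bGH poly(A) and SV40 large T antigen look like incidental backbone remnants rather than functional parts.

The expression cassette consists of the CMV immediate-early enhancer and promoter, residual multiple cloning site sequence, the Nup54 coding region, mEGFP and an SV40 polyadenylation signal. According to the record, the mEGFP lacks its first five amino acids, is placed at amino acid position 494 of Nup54, and carries a seven-residue flexible linker at its carboxyl end; the insert was assembled by Gibson cloning. The annotated Nup54 segment spans 1,482 nt, which corresponds to about 494 codons, and mEGFP follows shortly after it. The linker and any Nup54 sequence downstream of mEGFP are not annotated.

The catalogue lists the insert species as human, whereas the automated annotation matched the coding sequence to rat Nup54, a discrepancy the record does not resolve. The stated purpose is mammalian expression of this fluorescent nucleoporin fusion. The defined insertion position and linker length suggest it belongs to a series of tagging variants, though the record does not describe a specific application.
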