Features (pLannotate 1.2.2; 15 found; start..end, strand, type, name):
     51..354     +  enhancer       CMV enhancer: human cytomegalovirus immediate early enhancer
    355..558     +  promoter       CMV promoter: human cytomegalovirus (CMV) immediate early promoter
    581..661     +  misc_feature   MCS: multiple cloning site
    670..2151    +  CDS            Nup54: NUP54_RAT - Experimental evidence at protein level: Swiss-Prot protein existence level 1. Component of the nuclear pore complex, a complex required for the trafficking across the nuclear membrane. From Rattus norvegicus (Rat).
   2164..2874    +  CDS            mEGFP: mEGFP is a basic (constitutively fluorescent) green fluorescent protein published in 2002, derived from Aequorea victoria. It has moderate acid sensitivity.
   2984..3067    +  CDS            large T antigen (fragment): large T antigen from SV40 (simian virus 40)
   3090..3211    +  polyA_signal   SV40 poly(A) signal: SV40 polyadenylation signal
   3245..3673    -  rep_origin     f1 ori (sequence partly withheld): f1 bacteriophage origin of replication; arrow indicates direction of (+) strand synthesis
   3700..3804    +  promoter       AmpR promoter: bla
   3806..4163    +  promoter       SV40 promoter: SV40 enhancer and early promoter
   4198..4992    +  CDS            NeoR/KanR: aminoglycoside phosphotransferase from Tn5; aph(3')-II (or nptII); confers resistance to neomycin, kanamycin, and G418 (Geneticin®)
   5013..5165    +  CDS            ble (fragment): BLE_KLEPN - Experimental evidence at protein level: Swiss-Prot protein existence level 1. Binding protein with a strong affinity to the bleomycin family of antibiotics. Binds to CL990; an antimitotic-antibiotic compound. From Klebsiella pneumoniae.
   5224..5271    +  polyA_signal   HSV TK poly(A) signal: herpes simplex virus thymidine kinase polyadenylation signal (Cole and Stacy, 1985)
   5362..5378    -  polyA_signal   bGH poly(A) signal (fragment): bovine growth hormone polyadenylation signal
   5600..6188    +  rep_origin     ori: high-copy-number ColE1/pMB1/pBR322/pUC origin of replication
>Addgene plasmid #163431 | Nup54-mEGFP494(flex2) | addgene full sequence | sequence record 321673 | Addgene NGS Result
TAGTAATCAATTACGGGGTCATTAGTTCATAGCCCATATATGGAGTTCCGCGTTACATAACTTACGGTAA
ATGGCCCGCCTGGCTGACCGCCCAACGACCCCCGCCCATTGACGTCAATAATGACGTATGTTCCCATAGT
AACGCCAATAGGGACTTTCCATTGACGTCAATGGGTGGAGTATTTACGGTAAACTGCCCACTTGGCAGTA
CATCAAGTGTATCATATGCCAAGTACGCCCCCTATTGACGTCAATGACGGTAAATGGCCCGCCTGGCATT
ATGCCCAGTACATGACCTTATGGGACTTTCCTACTTGGCAGTACATCTACGTATTAGTCATCGCTATTAC
CATGGTGATGCGGTTTTGGCAGTACATCAATGGGCGTGGATAGCGGTTTGACTCACGGGGATTTCCAAGT
CTCCACCCCATTGACGTCAATGGGAGTTTGTTTTGGCACCAAAATCAACGGGACTTTCCAAAATGTCGTA
ACAACTCCGCCCCATTGACGCAAATGGGCGGTAGGCGTGTACGGTGGGAGGTCTATATAAGCAGAGCTGG
TTTAGTGAACCGTCAGATCCGCTAGCGCTACCGGACTCAGATCTCGAGCTCAAGCTTCGAATTCTGCAGT
CGACGGTACCGCGGGCCCGGGATCCACCGGTCCCGCGACATGGCATTCAATTTTGGGGCTCCTTCGGGCA
CTTCGGGCACCTCTACAGCCACCGCGGCACCGGCGGGCGGGTTTGGCGGATTTGGAACAACAACTACAAC
TGCAGGCTCTGCATTCAGCTTTTCTGCCCCAACAAACACAGGCAGTACAGGCCTTCTCGGCGGCACTCAG
AACAAAGGTTTTGGCTTTGGCACTGGTTTTGGCACATCGACGGGTACTGGCACTGGTTTAGGCACTGGCT
TGGGAACCGGACTTGGATTCGGAGGATTTAACACCCAGCAGCAGCAGCAGCAGCAGCAGACTTCTTTAGG
CGGTCTCTTCAGTCAGCCTGCACAGGCCCCTGCGCAGTCCAACCAACTCATCAACACTGCCAGCGCTCTT
TCTGCTCCAACGCTATTGGGGGATGAGAGAGATGCCATCTTGGCAAAGTGGAACCAGTTGCAGGCCTTCT
GGGGAACAGGAAAAGGATATTTCAATAATAACATTCCTCCAGTGGAGTTTACACAGGAAAACCCCTTTTG
CCGATTTAAGGCTGTCGGTTACAGTTGTATGCCCAATAACAAAGATGAAGATGGACTAGTGGTTCTAATT
TTCAACAAAAAAGAAACAGATATTAGAAGCCAACAACAGCAGTTGGTAGAATCATTGCATAAAGTTCTGG
GAGGAAACCAGACCCTCACTGTCAATGTGGAGGGCATTAAGACACTGCCCGACGATCAGACAGAAGTTGT
CATTTACATTGTTGAGCGCTCTCCAAATGGCACCTCGAGAAGAGTTCCAGCGACAACGCTGTATGCCCAC
TTTGAGCAAGCCAACATTAAAACACAGCTTCAGCAGCTTGGCGTGACCCTTTCTATGACCAGAACAGAGC
TGTCTCCTGCTCAGATCAAGCAGCTCCTACAGAACCCTCCTGCTGGTGTTGATCCCATTATTTGGGAACA
GGCCAAGGTGGATAACCCGGATTCTGAAAAATTAATTCCTGTTCCAATGGTGGGTTTCAAAGAATTGCTT
CGAAGACTGAAGGTTCAAGACCAGATGACTAAGCAGCACCAGACCAGATTAGATATCATATCTGAAGATA
TTAGTGAACTGCAAAAGAATCAAACTACAACTATGGCCAAAATAGCACAATACAAGAGGAAACTGATGGA
TCTCTCACACAGAACCTTACAGGTCCTAATCAAGCAGGAAATCCAGAGGAAGAGTGGCTATGCCATCCAG
GCTGAGGAAGAACAGTTGCGGGTTCAGCTAGATACGATTCAAGGAGAGCTGAATGCACCCACTCAGTTCA
AAGGTCGACTGAATGAACTGATGTCCCAGATCAGGATGCAGAATCATTTTGGAGCTGTGAAATCTGAAGA
AAAGTATTACATAGATGCAGACCTATTACGAGAGATCAAGCAGCATTTGAAACAGCAACAGGAAGGCCTT
AGCCACCTGATTAGCATCATAAAAGACGACCTGGAAGATATCAAGCTGGTAGGGGGTGGCGGCAGCTCCG
GAGAGGAGCTGTTCACCGGGGTGGTGCCCATCCTGGTCGAGCTGGACGGCGACGTAAACGGCCACAAGTT
CAGCGTGTCCGGCGAGGGCGAGGGCGATGCCACCTACGGCAAGCTGACCCTGAAGTTCATCTGCACCACC
GGCAAGCTGCCCGTGCCCTGGCCCACCCTCGTGACCACCCTGACCTACGGCGTGCAGTGCTTCAGCCGCT
ACCCCGACCACATGAAGCAGCACGACTTCTTCAAGTCCGCCATGCCCGAAGGCTACGTCCAGGAGCGCAC
CATCTTCTTCAAGGACGACGGCAACTACAAGACCCGCGCCGAGGTGAAGTTCGAGGGCGACACCCTGGTG
AACCGCATCGAGCTGAAGGGCATCGACTTCAAGGAGGACGGCAACATCCTGGGGCACAAGCTGGAGTACA
ACTACAACAGCCACAACGTCTATATCATGGCCGACAAGCAGAAGAACGGCATCAAGGTGAACTTCAAGAT
CCGCCACAACATCGAGGACGGCAGCGTGCAGCTCGCCGACCACTACCAGCAGAACACCCCCATCGGCGAC
GGCCCCGTGCTGCTGCCCGACAACCACTACCTGAGCACCCAGTCCAAGCTGAGCAAAGACCCCAACGAGA
AGCGCGATCACATGGTCCTGCTGGAGTTCGTGACCGCCGCCGGGATCACTCTCGGCATGGACGAGCTGTA
CAAGGAGCATGGACTGAATGAGACCATCCACAGCAGAGGCGGGGTCTTTAGCTGACCATTGCGCTGTCCA
GAGGTTCATAAAGCTGTGTACAAGTAAAGCGGCCGCGACTCTAGATCATAATCAGCCATACCACATTTGT
AGAGGTTTTACTTGCTTTAAAAAACCTCCCACACCTCCCCCTGAACCTGAAACATAAAATGAATGCAATT
GTTGTTGTTAACTTGTTTATTGCAGCTTATAATGGTTACAAATAAAGCAATAGCATCACAAATTTCACAA
ATAAAGCATTTTTTTCACTGCATTCTAGTTGTGGTTTGTCCAAACTCATCAATGTATCTTAAGGCGTAAA
TTGTAAGCGTTAATATTTTGTTAAAATTCGCGTTAAATTTTTGTTAAATCAGCTCATTTTTTAACCAATA
GGCCGAAATCGGCAAAATCCCTTATAAATCAAAAGAATAGACCGAGATAGGGT
[37 nt withheld, positions 3344-3380]
AAAGAACGTGGACTCCAACGTCAAAGG
[49 nt withheld, positions 3408-3456]
T
[91 nt withheld, positions 3458-3548]
G
[124 nt withheld, positions 3550-3673]
CAGGTGGCACTTTTCGGGGAAATGTGCGCGGAACCCCTATTTGTTTATTTTTCTAAATACATTCAAATAT
GTATCCGCTCATGAGACAATAACCCTGATAAATGCTTCAATAATATTGAAAAAGGAAGAGTCCTGAGGCG
GAAAGAACCAGCTGTGGAATGTGTGTCAGTTAGGGTGTGGAAAGTCCCCAGGCTCCCCAGCAGGCAGAAG
TATGCAAAGCATGCATCTCAATTAGTCAGCAACCAGGTGTGGAAAGTCCCCAGGCTCCCCAGCAGGCAGA
AGTATGCAAAGCATGCATCTCAATTAGTCAGCAACCATAGTCCCGCCCCTAACTCCGCCCATCCCGCCCC
TAACTCCGCCCAGTTCCGCCCATTCTCCGCCCCATGGCTGACTAATTTTTTTTATTTATGCAGAGGCCGA
GGCCGCCTCGGCCTCTGAGCTATTCCAGAAGTAGTGAGGAGGCTTTTTTGGAGGCCTAGGCTTTTGCAAA
GATCGATCAAGAGACAGGATGAGGATCGTTTCGCATGATTGAACAAGATGGATTGCACGCAGGTTCTCCG
GCCGCTTGGGTGGAGAGGCTATTCGGCTATGACTGGGCACAACAGACAATCGGCTGCTCTGATGCCGCCG
TGTTCCGGCTGTCAGCGCAGGGGCGCCCGGTTCTTTTTGTCAAGACCGACCTGTCCGGTGCCCTGAATGA
ACTGCAAGACGAGGCAGCGCGGCTATCGTGGCTGGCCACGACGGGCGTTCCTTGCGCAGCTGTGCTCGAC
GTTGTCACTGAAGCGGGAAGGGACTGGCTGCTATTGGGCGAAGTGCCGGGGCAGGATCTCCTGTCATCTC
ACCTTGCTCCTGCCGAGAAAGTATCCATCATGGCTGATGCAATGCGGCGGCTGCATACGCTTGATCCGGC
TACCTGCCCATTCGACCACCAAGCGAAACATCGCATCGAGCGAGCACGTACTCGGATGGAAGCCGGTCTT
GTCGATCAGGATGATCTGGACGAAGAGCATCAGGGGCTCGCGCCAGCCGAACTGTTCGCCAGGCTCAAGG
CGAGCATGCCCGACGGCGAGGATCTCGTCGTGACCCATGGCGATGCCTGCTTGCCGAATATCATGGTGGA
AAATGGCCGCTTTTCTGGATTCATCGACTGTGGCCGGCTGGGTGTGGCGGACCGCTATCAGGACATAGCG
TTGGCTACCCGTGATATTGCTGAAGAGCTTGGCGGCGAATGGGCTGACCGCTTCCTCGTGCTTTACGGTA
TCGCCGCTCCCGATTCGCAGCGCATCGCCTTCTATCGCCTTCTTGACGAGTTCTTCTGAGCGGGACTCTG
GGGTTCGAAATGACCGACCAAGCGACGCCCAACCTGCCATCACGAGATTTCGATTCCACCGCCGCCTTCT
ATGAAAGGTTGGGCTTCGGAATCGTTTTCCGGGACGCCGGCTGGATGATCCTCCAGCGCGGGGATCTCAT
GCTGGAGTTCTTCGCCCACCCTAGGGGGAGGCTAACTGAAACACGGAAGGAGACAATACCGGAAGGAACC
CGCGCTATGACGGCAATAAAAAGACAGAATAAAACGCACGGTGTTGGGTCGTTTGTTCATAAACGCGGGG
TTCGGTCCCAGGGCTGGCACTCTGTCGATACCCCACCGAGACCCCATTGGGGCCAATACGCCCGCGTTTC
TTCCTTTTCCCCACCCCACCCCCCAAGTTCGGGTGAAGGCCCAGGGCTCGCAGCCAACGTCGGGGCGGCA
GGCCCTGCCATAGCCTCAGGTTACTCATATATACTTTAGATTGATTTAAAACTTCATTTTTAATTTAAAA
GGATCTAGGTGAAGATCCTTTTTGATAATCTCATGACCAAAATCCCTTAACGTGAGTTTTCGTTCCACTG
AGCGTCAGACCCCGTAGAAAAGATCAAAGGATCTTCTTGAGATCCTTTTTTTCTGCGCGTAATCTGCTGC
TTGCAAACAAAAAAACCACCGCTACCAGCGGTGGTTTGTTTGCCGGATCAAGAGCTACCAACTCTTTTTC
CGAAGGTAACTGGCTTCAGCAGAGCGCAGATACCAAATACTGTTCTTCTAGTGTAGCCGTAGTTAGGCCA
CCACTTCAAGAACTCTGTAGCACCGCCTACATACCTCGCTCTGCTAATCCTGTTACCAGTGGCTGCTGCC
AGTGGCGATAAGTCGTGTCTTACCGGGTTGGACTCAAGACGATAGTTACCGGATAAGGCGCAGCGGTCGG
GCTGAACGGGGGGTTCGTGCACACAGCCCAGCTTGGAGCGAACGACCTACACCGAACTGAGATACCTACA
GCGTGAGCTATGAGAAAGCGCCACGCTTCCCGAAGGGAGAAAGGCGGACAGGTATCCGGTAAGCGGCAGG
GTCGGAACAGGAGAGCGCACGAGGGAGCTTCCAGGGGGAAACGCCTGGTATCTTTATAGTCCTGTCGGGT
TTCGCCACCTCTGACTTGAGCGTCGATTTTTGTGATGCTCGTCAGGGGGGCGGAGCCTATGGAAAAACGC
CAGCAACGCGGCCTTTTTACGGTTCCTGGCCTTTTGCTGGCCTTTTGCTCACATGTTCTTTCCTGCGTTA
TCCCCTGATTCTGTGGATAACCGTATTACCGCCATGCATTAGTTATTAA
